>Addgene plasmid #193432 | pNC-BiFC-Ecn | addgene full sequence | sequence record 380044 | Addgene NGS Result
AAGCTTGTTGTAAAACGACGGCCAGTGCCGGCGCGCCACCGGTCAACATGTGGAGCACGACACACTTGTC
TACTCCAAAAATATCAAAGATACAGTCTCAGAAGACCAAAGGGCAATTGAGACTTTTCAACAAAGGGTAA
TATCCGGAAACCTCCTCGGATTCCATTGCCCAGCTATCTGTCACTTTATTGTGAAGATAGTGGAAAAGGA
AGGTGGCTCCTACAAATGCCATCATTGCGATAAAGGAAAGGCCATCGTTGAAGATGCCTCTGCCGACAGT
GGTCCCAAAGATGGACCCCCACCCACGAGGAGCATCGTGGAAAAAGAAGACGTTCCAACCACGTCTTCAA
AGCAAGTGGATTGATGTGATAACATGGTGGAGCACGACACACTTGTCTACTCCAAAAATATCAAAGATAC
AGTCTCAGAAGACCAAAGGGCAATTGAGACTTTTCAACAAAGGGTAATATCCGGAAACCTCCTCGGATTC
CATTGCCCAGCTATCTGTCACTTTATTGTGAAGATAGTGGAAAAGGAAGGTGGCTCCTACAAATGCCATC
ATTGCGATAAAGGAAAGGCCATCGTTGAAGATGCCTCTGCCGACAGTGGTCCCAAAGATGGACCCCCACC
CACGAGGAGCATCGTGGAAAAAGAAGACGTTCCAACCACGTCTTCAAAGCAAGTGGATTGATGTGATATC
TCCACTGACGTAAGGGATGACGCACAATCCCACTATCCTTCGCAAGACCCTTCCTCTATATAAGGAAGTT
CATTTCATTTGGAGAGGACGTCGAGAGTTCTCAACACAACATATACAAAACAAACGAATCTCAAGCAATC
AAGCATTCTACTTCTATTGCAGCAATTTAAATCATTTCTTTTAAAGCAAAAGCAATTTTCTGAAAATTTT
CACCATTTACGAACGATAGCCATGGGCGGCAGCGTGCAGCTCGCCGACCACTACCAGCAGAACACCCCCA
TCGGCGACGGCCCCGTGCTGCTGCCCGACAACCACTACCTGAGCTACCAGTCCGCCCTGAGCAAAGACCC
CAACGAGAAGCGCGATCACATGGTCCTGCTGGAGTTCGTGACCGCCGCCGGGATCACTCTCGGCATGGAC
GAGCTGTACAAGTCCGGACTCAGATCTCAGTGGTCTCTGTCCAGTCCTGGCCTCGTCGGCCATTCTCGAC
TAAGTTGGCAGCATCACCCGACGCACTTTGCGCCGAATAAATACCTGTGACGGAAGATCACTTCGCAGAA
TAAATAAATCCTGGTGTCCCTGTTGATACCGGGAAGCCCTGGGCCAACTTTTGGCGAAAATGAGACGTTG
ATCGGCACGTAAGAGGTTCCAACTTTCACCATAATGAAATAAGATCACTACCGGGCGTATTTTTTGAGTT
ATCGAGATTTTCAGGAGCTAAGGAAGCTAAACTTTTGCTGACGAGAACAGGGACTGGTGAAATGCAGTTT
AAGGTTTACACCTATAAAAGAGAGAGCCGTTATCGTCTGTTTGTGGATGTACAGAGTGATATTATTGACA
CGCCTGGGCGACGGATGGTGATCCCCCTGGCCAGTGCACGTCTGCTGTCAGATAAAGTCTCCCGTGAACT
TTACCCGGTGGTGCATATCGGGGATGAAAGCTGGCGCATGATGACCACCGATATGGCCAGTGTGCCGGTA
TCCGTTATCGGGGAAGAAGTGGCTGATCTCAGCCACCGCGAAAATGACATCAAAAACGCCATTAACCTGA
TGTTCTGGGGAATATAAATGTCAGGCTCCCTTATACACAGGGCCAGTCTGGCCACTTGTGGTCTGCTGAG
ACCCTGATCTAGAGTCCGCAAAAATCACCAGTCTCTCTCTACAAATCTATCTCTCTCTATTTTTCTCCAG
AATAATGTGTGAGTAGTTCCCAGATAAGGGAATTAGGGTTCTTATAGGGTTTCGCTCATGTGTTGAGCAT
ATAAGAAACCCTTAGTATGTATTTGTATTTGTAAAATACTTCTATCAATAAAATTTCTAATTCCTAAAAC
CAAAATCCAGTGACGCGAATTCCTGCAGCCCGGGGGATCCACTAGTTCTAGAGCGGCCGCCACCGCGGTG
GAGCTCCAGCTTTTGTTCCCTTTAGTGAGGGTTAATTGCGCGCTTGGCGTAATCATGGTCATAGCTGTTT
CCTGTGTGAAATTGTTATCCGCTCACAATTCCACACAACATACGAGCCGGAAGCATAAAGTGTAAAGCCT
GGGGTGCCTAATGAGTGAGCTAACTCACATTAATTGCGTTGCGCTCACTGCCCGCTTTCCAGTCGGGAAA
CCTGTCGTGCCAGCTGCATTAATGAATCGGCCAACGCGCGGGGAGAGGCGGTTTGCGTATTGGGCGCTCT
TCCGCTTCCTCGCTCACTGACTCGCTGCGCTCGGTCGTTCGGCTGCGGCGAGCGGTATCAGCTCACTCAA
AGGCGGTAATACGGTTATCCACAGAATCAGGGGATAACGCAGGAAAGAACATGAAGGCCTTGACAGGATA
TATTGGCGGGTAAACTAAGTCGCTGTATGTGTTTGTTTGAGATCTAATTCCGGGGATCGGAAATCCAGAA
GCCCGAGAGGTTGCCGCCTTTCGGGCTTTTTCTTTTTCAAAAAAAAAAATTTATAAAACGATCTGTTGCG
GCCGGCCGCCGGGTTGTGGGCAAAGGCGCTCGACGGTGGGCAACCGCTTGCGGTTGTCCACGGGCGGAGC
CGGTGCGCGTAGCGCATTGTCCACAAGCCAAGGGCGACCAATAATTGATATATATATTCATAATTGAAAA
GCTAATTGAACATACTACTTGCTGTAACTACTTGCCGGAGCGAGGGGTGTTTGCAAGCTGTTGATCTGAA
AGGGCTATTAGCGTTCTCACGTGCCTTTTTGATTAGCGATTTCACGTGACCTTATTAGCGATTTCACGTA
CTCCGATTAGCGATTTCACGTACCCTGATTAGCGATTTCACGTGGATAGTTTTTGGAGCGGGCCGGAAAG
CCCCGTGAATCAAGGCTTTGCGGGGCATTAGCGGTTTCACGTGGATAACTACCCTCTATCCACAGGCTTC
CGGGGATAAAAAAGCCCGCTCGACGGCGGGCTGTTGGATGGGGATCGCCTGAATCGCCCCATCATCCAGC
CAGAAAGTGAGGGAGCCACGGTTGATGAGAGCTTTGTTGTAGGTGGACCAGTTGGTGATTTTGAACTTTT
GCTTTGCCACGGAACGGTCTGCGTTGTCGGGAAGATGCGTGATCTGATCCTTCAACTCAGCAAAAGTTCG
ATTTATTCAACAAAGCCACGTTGTGGCTCAAAATCTCTGATGTTACATTGCACAAGATAAAAATATATCA
TCATGAACAATAAAACTGTCTGCTTACATAAACAGTAATACAAGGGGTGTTATGAGCCATATTCAACGGG
AAACGTCTTGCTCAAGGCCGCGATTAAATTCCAACATGGATGCTGATTTATATGGGTATAAATGGGCTCG
CGATAATGTCGGGCAATCAGGTGCGACAATCTACCGATTGTATGGGAAGCCCGATGCGCCAGAGTTGTTT
CTGAAACATGGCAAAGGTAGCGTTGCCAATGATGTTACAGATGAGATGGTCAGACTAAACTGGCTGACGG
AATTTATGCCTCTTCCGACCATCAAGCATTTTATCCGTACTCCTGATGATGCATGGTTACTCACCACTGC
GATCCCAGGGAAAACAGCATTCCAGGTATTAGAAGAATATCCTGATTCAGGTGAAAATATTGTTGATGCG
CTGGCAGTGTTCCTGCGCCGGTTGCATTCGATTCCTGTTTGTAATTGTCCTTTTAACAGCGATCGCGTAT
TTCGTCTCGCTCAGGCGCAATCACGAATGAATAACGGTTTGGTTGATGCGAGTGATTTTGATGACGAGCG
TAATGGCTGGCCTGTTGAACAAGTCTGGAAAGAAATGCATAAACTTTTGCCATTCTCACCGGATTCAGTC
GTCACTCATGGTGATTTCTCACTTGATAACCTTATTTTTGACGAGGGGAAATTAATAGGTTGTATTGATG
TTGGACGAGTCGGAATCGCAGACCGATACCAGGATCTTGCCATCCTATGGAACTGCCTCGGTGAGTTTTC
TCCTTCATTACAGAAACGGCTTTTTCAAAAATATGGTATTGATAATCCTGATATGAATAAATTGCAGTTT
CATTTGATGCTCGATGAGTTTTTCTAATCAGAATTGGTTAATTGGTTGTAACCATGACCAAAATCCCTTA
ACGTGAGTTTTCGTTCCACTGAGCGTCAGACCCCGTAGAAAAGATCAAAGGATCTTCTTGAGATCCTTTT
TTTCTGCGCGTAATCTGCTGCTTGCAAACAAAAAAACCACCGCTACCAGCGGTGGTTTGTTTGCCGGATC
AAGAGCTACCAACTCTTTTTCCGAAGGTAACTGGCTTCAGCAGAGCGCAGATACCAAATACTGTTCTTCT
AGTGTAGCCGTAGTTAGGCCACCACTTCAAGAACTCTGTAGCACCGCCTACATACCTCGCTCTGCTAATC
CTGTTACCAGTGGCTGCTGCCAGTGGCGATAAGTCGTGTCTTACCGGGTTGGACTCAAGACGATAGTTAC
CGGATAAGGCGCAGCGGTCGGGCTGAACGGGGGGTTCGTGCACACAGCCCAGCTTGGAGCGAACGACCTA
CACCGAACTGAGATACCTACAGCGTGAGCTATGAGAAAGCGCCACGCTTCCCGAAGGGAGAAAGGCGGAC
AGGTATCCGGTAAGCGGCAGGGTCGGAACAGGAGAGCGCACGAGGGAGCTTCCAGGGGGAAACGCCTGGT
ATCTTTATAGTCCTGTCGGGTTTCGCCACCTCTGACTTGAGCGTCGATTTTTGTGATGCTCGTCAGGGGG
GCGGAGCCTATGGAAAAACGCCAGCAACGCGGCCTTTTTACGGTTCCTGGCCTTTTGCTGGCCTTTTGCT
CACATGAGATCTTGGCAGGATATATTGTGGTGTAACGTTATCAGCTTGCATGCCGGTCGATCTAGTAACA
TAGATGACACCGCGCGCGATAATTTATCCTAGTTTGCGCGCTATATTTTGTTTTCTATCGCGTATTAAAT
GTATAATTGCGGGACTCTAATCATAAAAACCCATCTCATAAATAACGTCATGCATTACATGTTAATTATT
ACATGCTTAACGTAATTCAACAGAAATTATATGATAATCATCGCAAGACCGGCAACAGGATTCAATCTTA
AGAAACTTTATTGCCAAATGTTTGAACGATCTGCTTGACTCTAGCTAGAGTCCGAACCCCAGAGTCCCGC
TCAGAAGAACTCGTCAAGAAGGCGATAGAAGGCGATGCGCTGCGAATCGGGAGCGGCGATACCGTAAAGC
ACGAGGAAGCGGTCAGCCCATTCGCCGCCAAGCTCTTCAGCAATATCACGGGTAGCCAACGCTATGTCCT
GATAGCGGTCCGCCACACCCAGCCGGCCACAGTCGATGAATCCAGAAAAGCGGCCATTTTCCACCATGAT
ATTCGGCAAGCAGGCATCGCCGTGGGTCACGACGAGATCCTCGCCGTCGGGCATCCGCGCCTTGAGCCTG
GCGAACAGTTCGGCTGGCGCGAGCCCCTGATGCTCTTCGTCCAGATCATCCTGATCGACAAGACCGGCTT
CCATCCGAGTACGTGCTCGCTCGATGCGATGTTTCGCTTGGTGGTCGAATGGGCAGGTAGCCGGATCAAG
CGTATGCAGCCGCCGCATTGCATCAGCCATGATGGATACTTTCTCGGCAGGAGCAAGGTGAGATGACAGG
AGATCCTGCCCCGGCACTTCGCCCAATAGCAGCCAGTCCCTTCCCGCTTCAGTGACAACGTCGAGCACAG
CTGCGCAAGGAACGCCCGTCGTGGCCAGCCACGATAGCCGCGCTGCCTCGTCTTGGAGTTCATTCAGGGC
ACCGGACAGGTCGGTCTTGACAAAAAGAACCGGGCGCCCCTGCGCTGACAGCCGGAACACGGCGGCATCA
GAGCAGCCGATTGTCTGTTGTGCCCAGTCATAGCCGAATAGCCTCTCCACCCAAGCGGCCGGAGAACCTG
CGTGCAATCCATCTTGTTCAATCATGCCTCGATCGAGTTGAGAGTGAATATGAGACTCTAATTGGATACC
GAGGGGAATTTATGGAACGTCAGTGGAGCATTTTTGACAAGAAATATTTGCTAGCTGATAGTGACCTTAG
GCGACTTTTGAACGCGCAATAATGGTTTCTGACGTATGTGCTTAGCTCATTAAACTCCAGAAACCCGCGG
CTCAGTGGCTCCTTCAACGTTGCGGTTCTGTCAGTTCCAAACGTAAAACGGCTTGTCCCGCGTCATCGGC
GGGGGTCATAACGTGACTCCCTTAATTCTCCGCTCATGATCGATAACATTAACGCTTACAATTTCCATTC
GCCATTCAGGCTGCGCAACTGTTGGGAAGGGCGATCGGTGCGGGCCTCTTCGCTATTACGCCAGCTGGCG
AAAGGGGGATGTGCTGCAAGGCGATTAAGTTGGGTAACGCCAGGGTTTTCCCAGTCACGACGTTGTAAAA
CGACGGCCAGTGAGCGCGCGTAATACGACTCACTATAGGGCGAATTGGGTACCGGGCCCCCCCTCGAGGT
CGACGGTATCGAT
Features (pLannotate 1.2.2; 26 found; start..end, strand, type, name):
      7..27      -  CDS            lacZα (fragment): LacZα fragment of β-galactosidase; lacZ fragment
    118..789     +  promoter       CaMV 35S promoter (enhanced): cauliflower mosaic virus 35S promoter with a duplicated enhancer region
    824..860     +  ncRNA          PK1-TEV CVMV: Accession: RF01102 - 5'-leader pseudoknot of TEV/CVMV
    937..1132    +  CDS            VC155 (fragment): C-terminal fragment of mVenus for use in bimolecular fluorescence complementation (BiFC) (Kodama and Hu, 2010)
   1329..1431    +  promoter       cat promoter: promoter of the E. coli cat gene encoding chloramphenicol acetyltransferase
   1462..1764    +  CDS            ccdB: CCDB_ECOLI - Also known as G, letB, letD. Experimental evidence at protein level: Swiss-Prot protein existence level 1. Toxic component of a type II toxin-antitoxin (TA) system, functioning in plasmid maintainence. Responsible for the post- segregational killing (PSK) of plasmid-free cells, also referred to as a plasmid addiction system. Half-life of over 2 hours. Cell killing by CcdB is accompanied by filamentation, defects in chromosome and plasmid segregation, defects in cell division, formation of anucleate cells, decreased DNA synthesis and plasmid loss. Interferes with the activity of DN
   1882..2041    +  polyA_signal   CaMV poly(A) signal (fragment): cauliflower mosaic virus polyadenylation signal
   2046..2106    -  misc_feature   MCS (fragment): pBluescript multiple cloning site
   2119..2137    -  promoter       T3 promoter: promoter for bacteriophage T3 RNA polymerase
   2182..2198    -  protein_bind   lac operator: The lac repressor binds to the lac operator to inhibit transcription in E. coli. This inhibition can be relieved by adding lactose or isopropyl-β-D-thiogalactopyranoside (IPTG). lac repressor encoded by lacI
   2206..2236    -  promoter       lac promoter: promoter for the E. coli lac operon
   2251..2272    -  protein_bind   CAP binding site: CAP binding activates transcription in the presence of cAMP. E. coli catabolite activator protein
   2285..2377    -  CDS            lacI (fragment): lac repressor; lacI; The lac repressor binds to the lac operator to inhibit transcription in E. coli. This inhibition can be relieved by adding lactose or isopropyl-β-D-thiogalactopyranoside (IPTG).
   2379..2503    -  rep_origin     RSF ori (fragment): Plasmids containing the RSF 1030 origin of replication can be propagated in E. coli cells that contain additional plasmids with compatible origins.
   2511..2535    +  misc_feature   RB T-DNA repeat: right border repeat from nopaline C58 T-DNA
   2686..3121    -  rep_origin     pSa ori: origin of replication from bacterial plasmid pSa
   3126..3227    -  CDS            TRA2_ECOLX (fragment): Protein predicted: Swiss-Prot protein existence level 4. Required for transposition of transposon Tn903. From Escherichia coli.
   3412..4227    +  CDS            KanR: aminoglycoside phosphotransferase; aph(3')-Ia; confers resistance to kanamycin in bacteria or G418 (Geneticin®) in eukaryotes
   4328..4916    +  rep_origin     ori: high-copy-number ColE1/pMB1/pBR322/pUC origin of replication
   4983..5005    +  misc_feature   LB T-DNA repeat: left border repeat from nopaline C58 T-DNA (truncated)
   5029..5281    -  terminator     NOS terminator: nopaline synthase terminator and poly(A) signal
   5324..6115    -  CDS            neo: KKA2_KLEPN - Also known as kan, nptII. Experimental evidence at protein level: Swiss-Prot protein existence level 1. Resistance to kanamycin, neomycin, paromomycin, ribostamycin, butirosin and gentamicin B. From Klebsiella pneumoniae.
   6149..6328    -  promoter       NOS promoter: nopaline synthase promoter
   6438..6593    -  CDS            lacZα (fragment): LacZα fragment of β-galactosidase; lacZ fragment
   6601..6619    +  promoter       T7 promoter: promoter for bacteriophage T7 RNA polymerase
   6628..7       -  misc_feature   MCS (fragment) (across the origin): pBluescript multiple cloning site
