[The description below was written by a language model from this plasmid's Addgene catalogue record and pLannotate feature annotations shown in this document.]
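Description:
pNC-BiFC-Ecn is an empty plant expression backbone built on the small binary vector pGreen0029 and designed for bimolecular fluorescence complementation (BiFC) assays using the Nimble Cloning system. In E. coli it replicates from a high-copy ColE1/pUC-type origin and is selected with kanamycin through an aph(3')-Ia KanR gene. It also carries the pSa origin characteristic of pGreen vectors, which supports replication in Agrobacterium when the replication function is supplied in trans by a helper plasmid. Because the cloning site contains a ccdB toxin gene, the empty vector is propagated in a ccdB-tolerant strain.

Left and right border repeats from nopaline-type T-DNA delimit the transferred region. This region contains a plant selection cassette in which the NOS promoter drives neo (nptII) with a NOS terminator, plus remnants of the pBluescript lacZα/MCS region with T7 and T3 promoters. The BiFC expression unit consists of an enhanced CaMV 35S promoter with a duplicated enhancer, a TEV-type 5' leader, and a C-terminal fragment of a yellow fluorescent protein. The annotation software matches this fragment to VC155 of mVenus, while the depositor calls it cEYFP. It is followed by the Nimble Cloning frame, a cat promoter-driven ccdB counterselection cassette, and the CaMV poly(A) signal. Replacing ccdB with a gene of interest should yield a fusion with the fluorescent protein fragment at the N-terminus of the insert, consistent with the depositor's "cEYFP-NC frame" note, and the loss of ccdB counterselects against unmodified vector. When the fusion is co-expressed in plant cells with a partner fused to the complementary N-terminal fragment, restored fluorescence reports a protein–protein interaction. No insert is present in the deposited plasmid.
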