Addgene plasmid #193432: pNC-BiFC-Ecn
Purpose: (Empty Backbone) Nimble cloning-compatible vector for plant BiFC
Depositing lab: Pu Yan. Depositing organization: Chinese Academy of Tropical Agricultural Sciences. Publication: A Nimble Cloning-compatible vector system for high-throughput gene functional analysis in plants. Yan P, Tuo D, Shen W, Deng H, Zhou P, Gao X. Plant Commun. 2023 Mar 13;4(2):100471. doi: 10.1016/j.xplc.2022.100471. Epub 2022 Nov 9. PubMed 36352791.
Backbone
  Vector backbone: pGreen0029
  Vector type: Plant Expression
Growth in bacteria
  Bacterial resistance: Kanamycin, 50 μg/mL
  Growth temperature: 37°C
  Growth strain: ccdB Survival
  Copy number: High Copy
Gene/Insert
  Gene/Insert name: None
Terms and licenses: Academic/Nonprofit Terms; Industry Terms: Not Available to Industry
Depositor comments: cEYFP-NC frame
How to cite: pNC-BiFC-Ecn was a gift from Pu Yan (Addgene plasmid # 193432 ; http://n2t.net/addgene:193432 ; RRID:Addgene_193432)
